Addgene plasmid #26136: pBS-NF-YB
Depositing lab: Phillip Newmark. Depositing organization: University of Illinois at Urbana-Champaign. Publication: A functional genomic screen in planarians identifies novel regulators of germ cell development. Wang Y, Stary JM, Wilhelm JE, Newmark PA. Genes Dev. 2010 Sep 15. 24(18):2081-92. 10.1101/gad.1951010 PubMed 20844018.
Backbone
  Vector backbone: pBluescript II SK(+)
  Backbone size w/o insert (bp): 3000
  Vector type: cloning
Growth in bacteria
  Bacterial resistance: Ampicillin, 100 μg/mL
  Growth temperature: 37°C
  Growth strain: DH5alpha
  Copy number: High Copy
Gene/Insert
  Gene/Insert name: Smed-NF-YB (alt name: NF-YB)
  Species: Schmidtea mediterranea
  Insert size (bp): 609
  GenBank ID: HM100653
  Cloning method: Restriction Enzyme; 5′ cloning site EcoRI (not destroyed); 3′ cloning site NotI (not destroyed)
  Sequencing primers: 5′ T7; 3′ T3
Terms and licenses: Academic/Nonprofit Terms; Industry Terms: Not Available to Industry
How to cite: pBS-NF-YB was a gift from Phillip Newmark (Addgene plasmid # 26136 ; http://n2t.net/addgene:26136 ; RRID:Addgene_26136)
