[The description below was written by a language model from this plasmid's Addgene catalogue record.]
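Description:
pBS-NF-YB is a bacterial cloning plasmid built on pBluescript II SK(+), a roughly 3 kb high-copy phagemid. It is propagated in standard E. coli cloning strains and selected with ampicillin. The record contains no feature table, so the backbone elements can only be described in general terms. pBluescript II SK(+) vectors normally carry a pUC-type origin of replication, an f1 origin for single-stranded DNA production, the AmpR (beta-lactamase) marker, and a polylinker set within the lacZ alpha fragment and flanked by opposing T7 and T3 phage RNA polymerase promoters. The listing of T7 and T3 as the sequencing primers fits this arrangement.

The insert is a 609 bp fragment of Smed-NF-YB, the homolog of the B subunit of the CCAAT-binding transcription factor NF-Y from the planarian Schmidtea mediterranea. It was cloned between the EcoRI and NotI sites of the polylinker. Both sites remain intact, so the fragment can be excised or transferred to another vector. The record does not say whether the fragment covers the full coding sequence or only part of the cDNA. It lists no tags, reporters or eukaryotic expression elements, so the plasmid is a cDNA clone rather than an expression vector.

The plasmid comes from a functional genomic screen for regulators of germ cell development in planarians. Its specific use is not stated. Clones flanked by phage promoters commonly serve as templates for in vitro transcription of sense or antisense RNA, such as riboprobes for in situ hybridization or double-stranded RNA for RNAi knockdown, and as a sequence-verified source of the gene for subcloning.
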