>Addgene plasmid #26136 | pBS-NF-YB | depositor partial sequence | sequence record 12277 | Author sequence
CAGATTCCTGCCGATTTGCAACGTTTCGAAAATAATGAAAAAGGATCTTCCGTTCAGTGCAAAGATAGCC
AAGGATGCTAAACAGTGCGTTCAAGAATGCGCATCGGAATTCATCAGCTTTGTGAGCAGCGAAGCAGCAG
AAATCTGTCAAAATGACAAAAGGAAAACAATTAATGGAGAAGATATTTTGCAAGCTTTTGCCAATTTGGG
ATTTGATAATTACGTGGAGACCTTGCAGAACTTTTTGCAAACTTATAGAGAGGCAAATAAATTTGAAAAT
GATATCATTGACCTGGGCAACAATAATAATGCGCAAGGCAGGCCTTGGTCAATGGCGCCAGTAAACTCAA
ACTCGTCATCAGAACTGAATATCAAACTGAACATGCCTCATCTGCTTTCCATGCTCCCGTTGACCGACCT
CACCTCGAGCAATCTGAATTTGGAAAATCTTCTTCGTGATTCAGATTTCCAAAGAGCAGTTTTGAATCAC
TTGAAGAAATCATCAACCGATGAAGACTCCTTTAATATGGATGAAGCATTATAATTATTATTTTTATTGT
TCAAATTATATATTTTATGGATTCTTAAAAAAAAAAAAAAAAAATGCGA
