>Addgene plasmid #26136 | pBS-NF-YB | addgene partial sequence | sequence record 32244 | 26136 with T7
GGTATCGATAAAGCTTGATATCGAATTCCATTGTGTTGGGCAGATTCCTGCCGATTTGCAACGTTTCGAA
AATAATGAAAAAGGATCTTCCGTTCAGTGCAAAGATAGCCAAGGATGCTAAACAGTGCGTTCAAGAATGC
GCATCGGAATTCATCAGCTTTGTGAGCAGCGAAGCAGCAGAAATCTGTCAAAATGACAAAAGGAAAACAA
TTAATGGAGAAGATATTTTGCAAGCTTTTGCCAATTTGGGATTTGATAATTACGTGGAGACCTTGCAGAA
CTTTTTGCAAACTTATAGAGAGGCAAATAAATTTGAAAATGATATCATTGACCTGGGCAACAATAATAAT
GCGCAAGGCAGGCCTTGGTCAATGGCGCCAGTAAACTCAAACTCGTCATCAGAACTGAATATCAAACTGA
ACATGCCTCATCTGCTTTCCATGCTCCCGTTGACCGACCTCACCTCGAGCAATCTGAATTTGGAAAATCT
TCTTCGTGATTCAGATTTCCAAAGAGCAGTTTTGAATCACTTGAAGAAATCATCAACCGATGAAGACTCC
TTTAATATGGATGAAGCATTATAATTATTATTTTTATTGTTCAAATTATATATTTTTTGGATTCTTAAAA
AAAAAAAAAAAAAATGCGAGCGGCCGCCACCGCGGTGGAGCTCCAGCTTTTGTTCCCTTTAGTGAGGGTT
AATTGCGCGCTTGGCGTAATCATGGTCATAGCTGTTTCCTGTGTGAAATTGTTATCCGCTCACAATTCCA
CACAACATACGAGCCGGAAGCATAAAGTGTAAAGCCTGGGGTGCCTAATGAGTGAGCTAACTCACATTAA
TTGCGTTGCGCTCACTGCCCGCTTTCCAGTCGGGAA
